Addgene plasmid #148416: pcDNA3.1-MS2-HA-HsNot1iso1_1841-2376-shRNAres_AC
Purpose: Mammalian Expression of HsNot1iso1_1841-2376-shRNAres
Depositing lab: Elisa Izaurralde. Depositing organization: Max Planck Institute for Developmental Biology. Publication: miRISC and the CCR4-NOT complex silence mRNA targets independently of 43S ribosomal scanning. Kuzuoglu-Ozturk D, Bhandari D, Huntzinger E, Fauser M, Helms S, Izaurralde E. EMBO J. 2016 Jun 1;35(11):1186-203. doi: 10.15252/embj.201592901. Epub 2016 Mar 23. PubMed 27009120.
Backbone
  Vector backbone: Unknown
  Vector type: Mammalian Expression
Growth in bacteria
  Bacterial resistance: Ampicillin, 100 μg/mL
  Growth temperature: 37°C
  Growth strain: DH5alpha
  Copy number: High Copy
Gene/Insert
  Gene/Insert name: HsNot1iso1_1841-2376-shRNAres
  Species: H. sapiens (human)
  Entrez Gene: CNOT1 (a.k.a. AD-005, CDC39, HPE12, NOT1, NOT1H, VIBOS)
  Cloning method: Unknown
Terms and licenses: Academic/Nonprofit Terms; Industry Terms: Not Available to Industry
Depositor comments: sequence of isoform 1 given by NCBI: NM_016284.4 Plasmids from this collection were made available to the research community and donated after the lab closed. Please note that the sequence provided by the depositing laboratory may be theoretical/predicted or based on Sanger sequencing results. There may be discrepancies between sequencing results obtained by Addgene and the depositor sequence. If an Addgene verified sequence is not available, please contact before placing your order to request that our lab fully sequence the plasmid.
How to cite: pcDNA3.1-MS2-HA-HsNot1iso1_1841-2376-shRNAres_AC was a gift from Elisa Izaurralde (Addgene plasmid # 148416 ; http://n2t.net/addgene:148416 ; RRID:Addgene_148416)
