[The description below was written by a language model from this plasmid's Addgene catalogue record and pLannotate feature annotations shown in this document.]
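Description:
pcDNA3.1-MS2-HA-HsNot1iso1_1841-2376-shRNAres_AC is a 7,487 nt mammalian expression plasmid. The catalogue lists its backbone as unknown, but the name and feature layout are consistent with a pcDNA3.1-type vector. It replicates in E. coli from a high-copy ColE1/pUC-type origin and is selected with ampicillin through a β-lactamase cassette. An f1 origin is also present. For selection in mammalian cells it carries a neomycin phosphotransferase gene driven by the SV40 enhancer/early promoter and terminated by an SV40 polyadenylation signal. The short annotations for ble, lacI, lac promoter/operator, bom and an HIV-1 LTR fragment appear to be backbone remnants or partial sequence matches rather than functional parts.

The expression cassette uses the human CMV immediate-early enhancer and promoter and ends with the bovine growth hormone poly(A) signal. T7 and SP6 phage promoters flank the insert. The open reading frame encodes the bacteriophage MS2 coat protein, then an HA epitope (annotated as a fragment of a 3xHA tag), then a C-terminal portion of human CNOT1 isoform 1, residues 1841–2376. The annotation tool matched this segment to the mouse Cnot1 entry, but the record specifies the human sequence. CNOT1 is the scaffold subunit of the CCR4-NOT deadenylase complex.

The "shRNAres" label indicates that the coding sequence is altered to escape an shRNA against endogenous CNOT1, which would allow expression in knockdown cells, though the record does not describe the changes. The MS2 coat protein binds specific RNA stem-loops, so the fusion is suited to tethering this CNOT1 fragment to reporter mRNAs bearing MS2 sites. This fits the associated study of mRNA silencing by miRISC and CCR4-NOT, and the HA tag allows detection of the fusion protein.
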