Features (pLannotate 1.2.2; 23 found; start..end, strand, type, name):
     28..80      -  misc_feature   bom (fragment): basis of mobility region from pBR322
    235..614     +  enhancer       CMV enhancer: human cytomegalovirus immediate early enhancer
    615..818     +  promoter       CMV promoter: human cytomegalovirus (CMV) immediate early promoter
    814..847     +  LTR            5' LTR (truncated) (fragment): truncated 5' long terminal repeat (LTR) from HIV-1
    863..881     +  promoter       T7 promoter: promoter for bacteriophage T7 RNA polymerase
    904..1290    +  CDS            MS2: bacteriophage MS2 coat protein binds to a specific stem-loop structure in the viral RNA (Peabody, 1993)
   1333..1359    +  CDS            3xHA (fragment): three tandem HA epitope tags
   1399..3006    +  CDS            Cnot1 (fragment): CNOT1_MOUSE - Also known as Kiaa1007. Experimental evidence at protein level: Swiss-Prot protein existence level 1. Scaffolding component of the CCR4-NOT complex which is one of the major cellular mRNA deadenylases and is linked to various cellular processes including bulk mRNA degradation, miRNA-mediated repression, translational repression during translational initiation and general transcription regulation. Additional complex functions may be a consequence of its influence on mRNA expression. Its scaffolding function implies its interaction with the catalytic complex module and diverse RNA-
   3043..3061    -  promoter       SP6 promoter: promoter for bacteriophage SP6 RNA polymerase
   3087..3311    +  polyA_signal   bGH poly(A) signal: bovine growth hormone polyadenylation signal
   3315..3336    +  promoter       SV40 promoter (fragment): SV40 enhancer and early promoter
   3357..3785    +  rep_origin     f1 ori (sequence partly withheld): f1 bacteriophage origin of replication; arrow indicates direction of (+) strand synthesis
   3799..4128    +  promoter       SV40 promoter: SV40 enhancer and early promoter
   4195..4986    +  CDS            neo: KKA2_KLEPN - Also known as kan, nptII. Experimental evidence at protein level: Swiss-Prot protein existence level 1. Resistance to kanamycin, neomycin, paromomycin, ribostamycin, butirosin and gentamicin B. From Klebsiella pneumoniae.
   5010..5168    +  CDS            ble (fragment): BLE_KLEPN - Experimental evidence at protein level: Swiss-Prot protein existence level 1. Binding protein with a strong affinity to the bleomycin family of antibiotics. Binds to CL990; an antimitotic-antibiotic compound. From Klebsiella pneumoniae.
   5163..5284    +  polyA_signal   SV40 poly(A) signal: SV40 polyadenylation signal
   5357..5373    -  protein_bind   lac operator: The lac repressor binds to the lac operator to inhibit transcription in E. coli. This inhibition can be relieved by adding lactose or isopropyl-β-D-thiogalactopyranoside (IPTG). lac repressor encoded by lacI
   5381..5411    -  promoter       lac promoter: promoter for the E. coli lac operon
   5426..5447    -  protein_bind   CAP binding site: CAP binding activates transcription in the presence of cAMP. E. coli catabolite activator protein
   5460..5552    -  CDS            lacI (fragment): lac repressor; lacI; The lac repressor binds to the lac operator to inhibit transcription in E. coli. This inhibition can be relieved by adding lactose or isopropyl-β-D-thiogalactopyranoside (IPTG).
   5735..6320    -  rep_origin     ori: high-copy-number ColE1/pMB1/pBR322/pUC origin of replication
   6491..7351    -  CDS            AmpR: β-lactamase; bla; confers resistance to ampicillin, carbenicillin, and related antibiotics
   7352..7456    -  promoter       AmpR promoter: bla
>Addgene plasmid #148416 | pcDNA3.1-MS2-HA-HsNot1iso1_1841-2376-shRNAres_AC | depositor full sequence | sequence record 290864 | Full Sequence
GACGGATCGGGAGATCTCCCGATCCCCTATGGTGCACTCTCAGTACAATCTGCTCTGATGCCGCATAGTT
AAGCCAGTATCTGCTCCCTGCTTGTGTGTTGGAGGTCGCTGAGTAGTGCGCGAGCAAAATTTAAGCTACA
ACAAGGCAAGGCTTGACCGACAATTGCATGAAGAATCTGCTTAGGGTTAGGCGTTTTGCGCTGCTTCGCG
ATGTACGGGCCAGATATACGCGTTGACATTGATTATTGACTAGTTATTAATAGTAATCAATTACGGGGTC
ATTAGTTCATAGCCCATATATGGAGTTCCGCGTTACATAACTTACGGTAAATGGCCCGCCTGGCTGACCG
CCCAACGACCCCCGCCCATTGACGTCAATAATGACGTATGTTCCCATAGTAACGCCAATAGGGACTTTCC
ATTGACGTCAATGGGTGGAGTATTTACGGTAAACTGCCCACTTGGCAGTACATCAAGTGTATCATATGCC
AAGTACGCCCCCTATTGACGTCAATGACGGTAAATGGCCCGCCTGGCATTATGCCCAGTACATGACCTTA
TGGGACTTTCCTACTTGGCAGTACATCTACGTATTAGTCATCGCTATTACCATGGTGATGCGGTTTTGGC
AGTACATCAATGGGCGTGGATAGCGGTTTGACTCACGGGGATTTCCAAGTCTCCACCCCATTGACGTCAA
TGGGAGTTTGTTTTGGCACCAAAATCAACGGGACTTTCCAAAATGTCGTAACAACTCCGCCCCATTGACG
CAAATGGGCGGTAGGCGTGTACGGTGGGAGGTCTATATAAGCAGAGCTCTCTGGCTAACTAGAGAACCCA
CTGCTTACTGGCTTATCGAAATTAATACGACTCACTATAGGGAGACCCAAGCTTGCCACCATGGCTTCTA
ACTTTACTCAGTTCGTTCTCGTCGACAATGGCGGAACTGGCGACGTGACTGTCGCCCCAAGCAACTTCGC
TAACGGGGTCGCTGAATGGATCAGCTCTAACTCGCGATCACAGGCTTACAAAGTAACCTGTAGCGTTCGT
CAGAGCTCTGCGCAGAATCGCAAATACACCATCAAAGTCGAGGTGCCTAAAGTGGCAACCCAGACTGTTG
GTGGTGAAGAGCTTCCTGTAGCCGGATGGAGATCTTACTTAAATATGGAACTAACCATTCCAATTTTCGC
CACGAATTCCGACTGCGAGCTTATTGTTAAGGCAATGCAAGGTCTCCTAAAAGATGGAAACCCGATTCCC
TCGGCCATCGCGGCCAACTCCGGCATCTACGGAGGTGGAGGTGGATCTGGTGGATCTCCTCCACATATGG
CTTACCCATACGATGTTCCAGATTACGCTCCTCCAAAGCTTGGATCCGAATTCCCGGGTCGACTCGAGGA
GTATGATGACCCTCCAGGCCTGAGGGAGAAGGCAGAGTATCTTCTGAGGGAATGGGTGAATCTCTACCAT
TCAGCAGCAGCTGGCCGCGACAGTACCAAAGCTTTCTCTGCATTTGTTGGACAGATGCACCAGCAAGGAA
TACTGAAGACCGATGATCTCATAACAAGGTTCTTTCGTCTGTGTACTGAAATGTGTGTTGAAATCAGTTA
CCGTGCTCAGGCTGAGCAGCAGCACAATCCTGCTGCCAATCCCACCATGATCCGAGCCAAGTGCTATCAC
AACCTGGATGCCTTTGTTCGACTCATTGCACTGCTCGTGAAACACTCAGGGGAGGCCACCAACACTGTCA
CAAAGATTAATCTGCTGAACAAGGTCCTTGGTATAGTAGTGGGAGTTCTCCTTCAGGATCATGATGTTCG
TCAGAGTGAATTTCAGCAACTTCCCTACCATCGAATTTTTATCATGCTTCTCTTGGAACTCAATGCACCT
GAGCATGTGTTGGAAACCATTAATTTCCAGACACTTACAGCTTTCTGCAATACATTCCACATCTTGAGGC
CTACCAAAGCTCCTGGCTTTGTATATGCCTGGCTTGAACTGATTTCCCATCGGATATTTATTGCAAGAAT
GCTGGCACATACGCCACAGCAGAAGGGGTGGCCTATGTATGCACAGCTACTGATTGATTTATTCAAATAT
TTAGCGCCTTTCCTTAGAAATGTGGAACTCACCAAACCTATGCAAATCCTCTACAAGGGCACTTTAAGAG
TGCTGCTGGTTCTTTTGCATGATTTCCCAGAGTTCCTTTGTGATTACCATTATGGGTTCTGTGATGTGAT
CCCACCTAATTGTATCCAGTTAAGAAATTTGATCCTGAGTGCCTTTCCAAGAAACATGAGGCTCCCCGAC
CCATTCACTCCTAATCTAAAGGTGGACATGTTGAGTGAAATTAACATTGCTCCCCGGATTCTCACCAATT
TCACTGGAGTAATGCCACCTCAGTTCAAAAAGGATTTGGATTCCTATCTTAAAACTCGATCACCAGTCAC
TTTCCTGTCTGATCTGCGCAGCAACCTACAGGTATCCAATGAACCTGGGAATCGCTACAACCTCCAGCTC
ATCAATGCACTGGTGCTCTATGTCGGGACTCAGGCCATTGCGCACATCCACAACAAGGGCAGCACACCTT
CAATGAGCACCATCACTCACTCAGCACACATGGATATCTTCCAGAATTTGGCTGTGGACTTGGACACTGA
GGGTCGCTATCTCTTTTTGAATGCAATTGCAAATCAGCTCCGGTACCCAAATAGCCACACTCACTACTTC
AGTTGCACCATGCTGTACCTTTTTGCAGAGGCCAATACGGAAGCCATCCAAGAACAGATCACAAGAGTTC
TCTTGGAACGGTTGATTGTAAATAGGCCACATCCTTGGGGTCTTCTTATTACCTTCATTGAGCTGATTAA
AAACCCAGCGTTTAAGTTCTGGAACCATGAATTTGTACACTGTGCCCCAGAAATCGAAAAGTTATTCCAG
TCGGTCGCACAGTGCTGCATGGGACAGAAGCAGGCCCAGCAAGTAATGGAAGGGACAGGTGCCAGTTAGG
CGGCCGCTAGGCGGCCGCCTAGAGGGCCCTATTCTATAGTGTCACCTAAATGCTAGAGCTCGCTGATCAG
CCTCGACTGTGCCTTCTAGTTGCCAGCCATCTGTTGTTTGCCCCTCCCCCGTGCCTTCCTTGACCCTGGA
AGGTGCCACTCCCACTGTCCTTTCCTAATAAAATGAGGAAATTGCATCGCATTGTCTGAGTAGGTGTCAT
TCTATTCTGGGGGGTGGGGTGGGGCAGGACAGCAAGGGGGAGGATTGGGAAGACAATAGCAGGCATGCTG
GGGATGCGGTGGGCTCTATGGCTTCTGAGGCGGAAAGAACCAGCTGGGGCTCTAGGGGGTATCCCC
[124 nt withheld, positions 3357-3480]
C
[91 nt withheld, positions 3482-3572]
A
[49 nt withheld, positions 3574-3622]
CCTTTGACGTTGGAGTCCACGTTCTTT
[37 nt withheld, positions 3650-3686]
ACCCTATCTCGGTCTATTCTTTTGATTTATAAGGGATTTTGCCGATTTCGGCCTATTGGTTAAAAAATGA
GCTGATTTAACAAAAATTTAACGCGAATTAATTCTGTGGAATGTGTGTCAGTTAGGGTGTGGAAAGTCCC
CAGGCTCCCCAGCAGGCAGAAGTATGCAAAGCATGCATCTCAATTAGTCAGCAACCAGGTGTGGAAAGTC
CCCAGGCTCCCCAGCAGGCAGAAGTATGCAAAGCATGCATCTCAATTAGTCAGCAACCATAGTCCCGCCC
CTAACTCCGCCCATCCCGCCCCTAACTCCGCCCAGTTCCGCCCATTCTCCGCCCCATGGCTGACTAATTT
TTTTTATTTATGCAGAGGCCGAGGCCGCCTCTGCCTCTGAGCTATTCCAGAAGTAGTGAGGAGGCTTTTT
TGGAGGCCTAGGCTTTTGCAAAAAGCTCCCGGGAGCTTGTATATCCATTTTCGGATCTGATCAAGAGACA
GGATGAGGATCGTTTCGCATGATTGAACAAGATGGATTGCACGCAGGTTCTCCGGCCGCTTGGGTGGAGA
GGCTATTCGGCTATGACTGGGCACAACAGACAATCGGCTGCTCTGATGCCGCCGTGTTCCGGCTGTCAGC
GCAGGGGCGCCCGGTTCTTTTTGTCAAGACCGACCTGTCCGGTGCCCTGAATGAACTGCAGGACGAGGCA
GCGCGGCTATCGTGGCTGGCCACGACGGGCGTTCCTTGCGCAGCTGTGCTCGACGTTGTCACTGAAGCGG
GAAGGGACTGGCTGCTATTGGGCGAAGTGCCGGGGCAGGATCTCCTGTCATCTCACCTTGCTCCTGCCGA
GAAAGTATCCATCATGGCTGATGCAATGCGGCGGCTGCATACGCTTGATCCGGCTACCTGCCCATTCGAC
CACCAAGCGAAACATCGCATCGAGCGAGCACGTACTCGGATGGAAGCCGGTCTTGTCGATCAGGATGATC
TGGACGAAGAGCATCAGGGGCTCGCGCCAGCCGAACTGTTCGCCAGGCTCAAGGCGCGCATGCCCGACGG
CGAGGATCTCGTCGTGACCCATGGCGATGCCTGCTTGCCGAATATCATGGTGGAAAATGGCCGCTTTTCT
GGATTCATCGACTGTGGCCGGCTGGGTGTGGCGGACCGCTATCAGGACATAGCGTTGGCTACCCGTGATA
TTGCTGAAGAGCTTGGCGGCGAATGGGCTGACCGCTTCCTCGTGCTTTACGGTATCGCCGCTCCCGATTC
GCAGCGCATCGCCTTCTATCGCCTTCTTGACGAGTTCTTCTGAGCGGGACTCTGGGGTTCGAAATGACCG
ACCAAGCGACGCCCAACCTGCCATCACGAGATTTCGATTCCACCGCCGCCTTCTATGAAAGGTTGGGCTT
CGGAATCGTTTTCCGGGACGCCGGCTGGATGATCCTCCAGCGCGGGGATCTCATGCTGGAGTTCTTCGCC
CACCCCAACTTGTTTATTGCAGCTTATAATGGTTACAAATAAAGCAATAGCATCACAAATTTCACAAATA
AAGCATTTTTTTCACTGCATTCTAGTTGTGGTTTGTCCAAACTCATCAATGTATCTTATCATGTCTGTAT
ACCGTCGACCTCTAGCTAGAGCTTGGCGTAATCATGGTCATAGCTGTTTCCTGTGTGAAATTGTTATCCG
CTCACAATTCCACACAACATACGAGCCGGAAGCATAAAGTGTAAAGCCTGGGGTGCCTAATGAGTGAGCT
AACTCACATTAATTGCGTTGCGCTCACTGCCCGCTTTCCAGTCGGGAAACCTGTCGTGCCAGCTGCATTA
ATGAATCGGCCAACGCGCGGGGAGAGGCGGTTTGCGTATTGGGCGCTCTTCCGCTTCCTCGCTCACTGAC
TCGCTGCGCTCGGTCGTTCGGCTGCGGCGAGCGGTATCAGCTCACTCAAAGGCGGTAATACGGTTATCCA
CAGAATCAGGGGATAACGCAGGAAAGAACATGTGAGCAAAAGGCCAGCAAAAGGCCAGGAACCGTAAAAA
GGCCGCGTTGCTGGCGTTTTTCCATAGGCTCCGCCCCCCTGACGAGCATCACAAAAATCGACGCTCAAGT
CAGAGGTGGCGAAACCCGACAGGACTATAAAGATACCAGGCGTTTCCCCCTGGAAGCTCCCTCGTGCGCT
CTCCTGTTCCGACCCTGCCGCTTACCGGATACCTGTCCGCCTTTCTCCCTTCGGGAAGCGTGGCGCTTTC
TCATAGCTCACGCTGTAGGTATCTCAGTTCGGTGTAGGTCGTTCGCTCCAAGCTGGGCTGTGTGCACGAA
CCCCCCGTTCAGCCCGACCGCTGCGCCTTATCCGGTAACTATCGTCTTGAGTCCAACCCGGTAAGACACG
ACTTATCGCCACTGGCAGCAGCCACTGGTAACAGGATTAGCAGAGCGAGGTATGTAGGCGGTGCTACAGA
GTTCTTGAAGTGGTGGCCTAACTACGGCTACACTAGAAGAACAGTATTTGGTATCTGCGCTCTGCTGAAG
CCAGTTACCTTCGGAAAAAGAGTTGGTAGCTCTTGATCCGGCAAACAAACCACCGCTGGTAGCGGTTTTT
TTGTTTGCAAGCAGCAGATTACGCGCAGAAAAAAAGGATCTCAAGAAGATCCTTTGATCTTTTCTACGGG
GTCTGACGCTCAGTGGAACGAAAACTCACGTTAAGGGATTTTGGTCATGAGATTATCAAAAAGGATCTTC
ACCTAGATCCTTTTAAATTAAAAATGAAGTTTTAAATCAATCTAAAGTATATATGAGTAAACTTGGTCTG
ACAGTTACCAATGCTTAATCAGTGAGGCACCTATCTCAGCGATCTGTCTATTTCGTTCATCCATAGTTGC
CTGACTCCCCGTCGTGTAGATAACTACGATACGGGAGGGCTTACCATCTGGCCCCAGTGCTGCAATGATA
CCGCGAGACCCACGCTCACCGGCTCCAGATTTATCAGCAATAAACCAGCCAGCCGGAAGGGCCGAGCGCA
GAAGTGGTCCTGCAACTTTATCCGCCTCCATCCAGTCTATTAATTGTTGCCGGGAAGCTAGAGTAAGTAG
TTCGCCAGTTAATAGTTTGCGCAACGTTGTTGCCATTGCTACAGGCATCGTGGTGTCACGCTCGTCGTTT
GGTATGGCTTCATTCAGCTCCGGTTCCCAACGATCAAGGCGAGTTACATGATCCCCCATGTTGTGCAAAA
AAGCGGTTAGCTCCTTCGGTCCTCCGATCGTTGTCAGAAGTAAGTTGGCCGCAGTGTTATCACTCATGGT
TATGGCAGCACTGCATAATTCTCTTACTGTCATGCCATCCGTAAGATGCTTTTCTGTGACTGGTGAGTAC
TCAACCAAGTCATTCTGAGAATAGTGTATGCGGCGACCGAGTTGCTCTTGCCCGGCGTCAATACGGGATA
ATACCGCGCCACATAGCAGAACTTTAAAAGTGCTCATCATTGGAAAACGTTCTTCGGGGCGAAAACTCTC
AAGGATCTTACCGCTGTTGAGATCCAGTTCGATGTAACCCACTCGTGCACCCAACTGATCTTCAGCATCT
TTTACTTTCACCAGCGTTTCTGGGTGAGCAAAAACAGGAAGGCAAAATGCCGCAAAAAAGGGAATAAGGG
CGACACGGAAATGTTGAATACTCATACTCTTCCTTTTTCAATATTATTGAAGCATTTATCAGGGTTATTG
TCTCATGAGCGGATACATATTTGAATGTATTTAGAAAAATAAACAAATAGGGGTTCCGCGCACATTTCCC
CGAAAAGTGCCACCTGACGTC
